Addgene plasmid #167313: pcDNA3.1-ecDHFR(DD)-MS2CP-VPg(FCV)
Purpose: Template pDNA to prepare DD-CaVT mRNA
Depositing lab: Hirohide Saito. Depositing organization: Kyoto University, Center for iPS Cell Research and Application. Publication: Light-controllable RNA-protein devices for translational regulation of synthetic mRNAs in mammalian cells. Nakanishi H, Yoshii T, Kawasaki S, Hayashi K, Tsutsui K, Oki C, Tsukiji S, Saito H. Cell Chem Biol. 2021 Jan 20. pii: S2451-9456(21)00002-7. doi: 10.1016/j.chembiol.2021.01.002. PubMed 33508227.
Backbone
  Vector backbone: pcDNA3.1+/C-(K)DYK
  Backbone manufacturer: Genscript
  Total vector size (bp): 6581
  Vector type: Mammalian Expression, Synthetic Biology
  Selectable markers: Neomycin (select with G418)
Growth in bacteria
  Bacterial resistance: Ampicillin, 100 μg/mL
  Growth temperature: 37°C
  Growth strain: DH5alpha
  Copy number: High Copy
Gene/Insert
  Gene/Insert name: DD-CaVT (alt name: Fusion protein of ecDHFR-derived destabilizing domain, MS2 coat protein, and Feline Calicivirus VPg protein)
  Species: Synthetic
  Insert size (bp): 1233
  Promoter: CMV
  Tag / fusion protein: DYK-tag (C terminal on insert)
  Cloning method: Restriction Enzyme; 5′ cloning site KpnI (destroyed during cloning); 3′ cloning site KpnI (not destroyed)
  Sequencing primers: 5′ T7 promoter (TAATACGACTCACTATAGGG); 3′ TCACTTATCGTCGTCATCCTTG
Terms and licenses: Academic/Nonprofit Terms; Industry Terms: Not Available to Industry
How to cite: pcDNA3.1-ecDHFR(DD)-MS2CP-VPg(FCV) was a gift from Hirohide Saito (Addgene plasmid # 167313 ; http://n2t.net/addgene:167313 ; RRID:Addgene_167313)
