[The description below was written by a language model from this plasmid's Addgene catalogue record and pLannotate feature annotations shown in this document.]
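Description:
pcDNA3.1-ecDHFR(DD)-MS2CP-VPg(FCV) is a 6,581 bp mammalian expression and synthetic-biology plasmid built on the pcDNA3.1+/C-(K)DYK backbone. It is maintained in E. coli at high copy through a ColE1/pUC-type origin with ampicillin selection from the β-lactamase gene, and it also carries an f1 origin. For mammalian cells, an SV40 early promoter drives a neomycin phosphotransferase cassette with an SV40 polyadenylation signal, allowing G418 selection. Short annotated fragments such as the bom, lac promoter/operator, lacI, ble and truncated HIV-1 LTR hits appear to be backbone remnants or partial matches rather than functional modules.

The 1,233 bp synthetic insert, DD-CaVT, encodes a single fusion protein made of three parts. These are an E. coli dihydrofolate reductase-derived destabilizing domain, the bacteriophage MS2 coat protein, and the VPg protein of feline calicivirus. A C-terminal DYK (FLAG-type) epitope tag follows. The open reading frame sits downstream of the CMV enhancer/promoter and a T7 promoter, and is followed by the bGH polyadenylation signal.

In general terms, the MS2 coat protein binds its cognate RNA hairpin, and calicivirus VPg substitutes for the mRNA cap in recruiting the translation machinery. Tethering the fusion to a target transcript would therefore be expected to promote its translation. ecDHFR destabilizing domains normally cause degradation of the fused protein unless a stabilizing ligand is present, which makes the activator's abundance conditional. The stated purpose of the plasmid is to serve as template DNA for preparing DD-CaVT mRNA. It was deposited in connection with work on light-controllable RNA–protein devices for regulating translation of synthetic mRNAs in mammalian cells.
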