Features (pLannotate 1.2.2; 23 found; start..end, strand, type, name):
     28..80      -  misc_feature   bom (fragment): basis of mobility region from pBR322
    235..614     +  enhancer       CMV enhancer: human cytomegalovirus immediate early enhancer
    615..818     +  promoter       CMV promoter: human cytomegalovirus (CMV) immediate early promoter
    814..847     +  LTR            5' LTR (truncated) (fragment): truncated 5' long terminal repeat (LTR) from HIV-1
    863..881     +  promoter       T7 promoter: promoter for bacteriophage T7 RNA polymerase
    923..1396    +  CDS            ecDHFR: E. coli dihydrofolate reductase; folA
   1421..1771    +  CDS            CAPSD_BPMS2 (fragment): Experimental evidence at protein level: Swiss-Prot protein existence level 1. Acts as a translational repressor of viral replicase synthesis late in infection. This latter function is the result of capsid protein interaction with an RNA hairpin which contains the replicase ribosome-binding site. From Escherichia phage MS2 (Bacteriophage MS2).
   1763..2116    +  CDS            POLG_FCVUR (fragment): Experimental evidence at protein level: Swiss-Prot protein existence level 1. Protease-polymerase p76 processes the polyprotein: Pro-Pol is first released by autocleavage, then all other proteins are cleaved. Cleaves host translation initiation factor eIF4G1, eIF4G2 and PABP1 thereby inducing a shutdown of host protein synthesis. This shutdown may not prevent viral mRNA from being translated since viral Vpg replaces the cap. May cleave host polyadenylate-binding protein thereby inhibiting cellular translation. It is also an RNA-directed RNA polymerase which replicates genomic and antigenomic v
   2129..2152    +  CDS            3xFLAG (fragment): three tandem FLAG® epitope tags
   2178..2402    +  polyA_signal   bGH poly(A) signal: bovine growth hormone polyadenylation signal
   2406..2427    +  promoter       SV40 promoter (fragment): SV40 enhancer and early promoter
   2448..2876    +  rep_origin     f1 ori (sequence partly withheld): f1 bacteriophage origin of replication; arrow indicates direction of (+) strand synthesis
   2890..3219    +  promoter       SV40 promoter: SV40 enhancer and early promoter
   3286..4077    +  CDS            neo: KKA2_KLEPN - Also known as kan, nptII. Experimental evidence at protein level: Swiss-Prot protein existence level 1. Resistance to kanamycin, neomycin, paromomycin, ribostamycin, butirosin and gentamicin B. From Klebsiella pneumoniae.
   4101..4259    +  CDS            ble (fragment): BLE_KLEPN - Experimental evidence at protein level: Swiss-Prot protein existence level 1. Binding protein with a strong affinity to the bleomycin family of antibiotics. Binds to CL990; an antimitotic-antibiotic compound. From Klebsiella pneumoniae.
   4254..4375    +  polyA_signal   SV40 poly(A) signal: SV40 polyadenylation signal
   4448..4464    -  protein_bind   lac operator: The lac repressor binds to the lac operator to inhibit transcription in E. coli. This inhibition can be relieved by adding lactose or isopropyl-β-D-thiogalactopyranoside (IPTG). lac repressor encoded by lacI
   4472..4502    -  promoter       lac promoter: promoter for the E. coli lac operon
   4517..4538    -  protein_bind   CAP binding site: CAP binding activates transcription in the presence of cAMP. E. coli catabolite activator protein
   4551..4643    -  CDS            lacI (fragment): lac repressor; lacI; The lac repressor binds to the lac operator to inhibit transcription in E. coli. This inhibition can be relieved by adding lactose or isopropyl-β-D-thiogalactopyranoside (IPTG).
   4826..5414    -  rep_origin     ori: high-copy-number ColE1/pMB1/pBR322/pUC origin of replication
   5585..6445    -  CDS            AmpR: β-lactamase; bla; confers resistance to ampicillin, carbenicillin, and related antibiotics
   6446..6550    -  promoter       AmpR promoter: bla
>Addgene plasmid #167313 | pcDNA3.1-ecDHFR(DD)-MS2CP-VPg(FCV) | addgene full sequence | sequence record 338178 | Addgene NGS Result
GACGGATCGGGAGATCTCCCGATCCCCTATGGTGCACTCTCAGTACAATCTGCTCTGATGCCGCATAGTT
AAGCCAGTATCTGCTCCCTGCTTGTGTGTTGGAGGTCGCTGAGTAGTGCGCGAGCAAAATTTAAGCTACA
ACAAGGCAAGGCTTGACCGACAATTGCATGAAGAATCTGCTTAGGGTTAGGCGTTTTGCGCTGCTTCGCG
ATGTACGGGCCAGATATACGCGTTGACATTGATTATTGACTAGTTATTAATAGTAATCAATTACGGGGTC
ATTAGTTCATAGCCCATATATGGAGTTCCGCGTTACATAACTTACGGTAAATGGCCCGCCTGGCTGACCG
CCCAACGACCCCCGCCCATTGACGTCAATAATGACGTATGTTCCCATAGTAACGCCAATAGGGACTTTCC
ATTGACGTCAATGGGTGGAGTATTTACGGTAAACTGCCCACTTGGCAGTACATCAAGTGTATCATATGCC
AAGTACGCCCCCTATTGACGTCAATGACGGTAAATGGCCCGCCTGGCATTATGCCCAGTACATGACCTTA
TGGGACTTTCCTACTTGGCAGTACATCTACGTATTAGTCATCGCTATTACCATGGTGATGCGGTTTTGGC
AGTACATCAATGGGCGTGGATAGCGGTTTGACTCACGGGGATTTCCAAGTCTCCACCCCATTGACGTCAA
TGGGAGTTTGTTTTGGCACCAAAATCAACGGGACTTTCCAAAATGTCGTAACAACTCCGCCCCATTGACG
CAAATGGGCGGTAGGCGTGTACGGTGGGAGGTCTATATAAGCAGAGCTCTCTGGCTAACTAGAGAACCCA
CTGCTTACTGGCTTATCGAAATTAATACGACTCACTATAGGGAGACCCAAGCTGGCTAGCGTTTAAACTT
AAGCTTGCCACCATGATCAGTCTGATTGCGGCGTTAGCGGTAGATTACGTTATCGGCATGGAAAACGCCA
TGCCGTGGAACCTGCCTGCCGATCTCGCCTGGTTTAAACGCAACACCTTAAATAAACCCGTGATTATGGG
CCGCCATACCTGGGAATCAATCGGTCGTCCGTTGCCAGGACGCAAAAATATTATCCTCAGCAGTCAACCG
AGTACGGACGATCGCGTAACGTGGGTGAAGTCGGTGGATGAAGCCATCGCGGCGTGTGGTGACGTACCAG
AAATCATGGTGATTGGCGGCGGTCGCGTTATTGAACAGTTCTTGCCAAAAGCGCAAAAACTGTATCTGAC
GCATATCGACGCAGAAGTGGAAGGCGACACCCATTTCCCGGATTACGAGCCGGATGACTGGGAATCGGTA
TTCAGCGAATTCCACGATGCTGATGCGCAGAACTCTCACAGCTATTGCTTTGAGATTCTGGAGCGGGGTA
CCGAGCTCGGATCTGCCACCATGGCTTCTAACTTTACTCAGTTCGTTCTCGTCGACAATGGCGGAACTGG
CGACGTGACTGTCGCCCCAAGCAACTTCGCTAACGGGGTCGCTGAATGGATCAGCTCTAACTCGCGATCA
CAGGCTTACAAAGTAACCTGTAGCGTTCGTCAGAGCTCTGCGCAGAATCGCAAATACACCATCAAAGTCG
AGGTGCCTAAAGGCGCATGGAGGTCTTACTTAAATATGGAACTAACCATTCCAATTTTCGCCACGAATTC
CGACTGCGAGCTTATTGTTAAGGCAATGCAAGGTCTCCTAAAAGATGGAAACCCGATTCCCTCGGCCATC
GCGGCCAACTCCGGCATCTACGGATCCGCCAAGGGCAAGACCAAGAGCAAAGTGGGCCCCTACAGAGGCA
GAGGCGTGGCCCTTACAGACGACGAGTATGACGAATGGCGCGAGCACAACGCCACCAGAAAGCTGGATCT
GAGCGTGGAAGATTTCCTGATGCTGCGGCACAGAGCCGCTCTGGGAGCTGATGATGCCGACGCCGTGAAG
TTCAGATCCTGGTGGAACAGCAGAAGCCGGCTGGCCGACGATTACGAGGATGTGACCGTGATCGGCAAAG
GCGGCGTGAAGCACGAGAAGATCCGGACCAATACTCTGAGAGCCGTGGACAGAGGCTACGACGTGTCCTT
CGCTGAAGAAACCGGTGTTCCAACTGTTGATTACAAGGATGACGACGATAAGTGATAAACCCGCTGATCA
GCCTCGACTGTGCCTTCTAGTTGCCAGCCATCTGTTGTTTGCCCCTCCCCCGTGCCTTCCTTGACCCTGG
AAGGTGCCACTCCCACTGTCCTTTCCTAATAAAATGAGGAAATTGCATCGCATTGTCTGAGTAGGTGTCA
TTCTATTCTGGGGGGTGGGGTGGGGCAGGACAGCAAGGGGGAGGATTGGGAAGACAATAGCAGGCATGCT
GGGGATGCGGTGGGCTCTATGGCTTCTGAGGCGGAAAGAACCAGCTGGGGCTCTAGGGGGTATCCCC
[124 nt withheld, positions 2448-2571]
C
[91 nt withheld, positions 2573-2663]
A
[49 nt withheld, positions 2665-2713]
CCTTTGACGTTGGAGTCCACGTTCTTT
[37 nt withheld, positions 2741-2777]
ACCCTATCTCGGTCTATTCTTTTGATTTATAAGGGATTTTGCCGATTTCGGCCTATTGGTTAAAAAATGA
GCTGATTTAACAAAAATTTAACGCGAATTAATTCTGTGGAATGTGTGTCAGTTAGGGTGTGGAAAGTCCC
CAGGCTCCCCAGCAGGCAGAAGTATGCAAAGCATGCATCTCAATTAGTCAGCAACCAGGTGTGGAAAGTC
CCCAGGCTCCCCAGCAGGCAGAAGTATGCAAAGCATGCATCTCAATTAGTCAGCAACCATAGTCCCGCCC
CTAACTCCGCCCATCCCGCCCCTAACTCCGCCCAGTTCCGCCCATTCTCCGCCCCATGGCTGACTAATTT
TTTTTATTTATGCAGAGGCCGAGGCCGCCTCTGCCTCTGAGCTATTCCAGAAGTAGTGAGGAGGCTTTTT
TGGAGGCCTAGGCTTTTGCAAAAAGCTCCCGGGAGCTTGTATATCCATTTTCGGATCTGATCAAGAGACA
GGATGAGGATCGTTTCGCATGATTGAACAAGATGGATTGCACGCAGGTTCTCCGGCCGCTTGGGTGGAGA
GGCTATTCGGCTATGACTGGGCACAACAGACAATCGGCTGCTCTGATGCCGCCGTGTTCCGGCTGTCAGC
GCAGGGGCGCCCGGTTCTTTTTGTCAAGACCGACCTGTCCGGTGCCCTGAATGAACTGCAGGACGAGGCA
GCGCGGCTATCGTGGCTGGCCACGACGGGCGTTCCTTGCGCAGCTGTGCTCGACGTTGTCACTGAAGCGG
GAAGGGACTGGCTGCTATTGGGCGAAGTGCCGGGGCAGGATCTCCTGTCATCTCACCTTGCTCCTGCCGA
GAAAGTATCCATCATGGCTGATGCAATGCGGCGGCTGCATACGCTTGATCCGGCTACCTGCCCATTCGAC
CACCAAGCGAAACATCGCATCGAGCGAGCACGTACTCGGATGGAAGCCGGTCTTGTCGATCAGGATGATC
TGGACGAAGAGCATCAGGGGCTCGCGCCAGCCGAACTGTTCGCCAGGCTCAAGGCGCGCATGCCCGACGG
CGAGGATCTCGTCGTGACCCATGGCGATGCCTGCTTGCCGAATATCATGGTGGAAAATGGCCGCTTTTCT
GGATTCATCGACTGTGGCCGGCTGGGTGTGGCGGACCGCTATCAGGACATAGCGTTGGCTACCCGTGATA
TTGCTGAAGAGCTTGGCGGCGAATGGGCTGACCGCTTCCTCGTGCTTTACGGTATCGCCGCTCCCGATTC
GCAGCGCATCGCCTTCTATCGCCTTCTTGACGAGTTCTTCTGAGCGGGACTCTGGGGTTCGAAATGACCG
ACCAAGCGACGCCCAACCTGCCATCACGAGATTTCGATTCCACCGCCGCCTTCTATGAAAGGTTGGGCTT
CGGAATCGTTTTCCGGGACGCCGGCTGGATGATCCTCCAGCGCGGGGATCTCATGCTGGAGTTCTTCGCC
CACCCCAACTTGTTTATTGCAGCTTATAATGGTTACAAATAAAGCAATAGCATCACAAATTTCACAAATA
AAGCATTTTTTTCACTGCATTCTAGTTGTGGTTTGTCCAAACTCATCAATGTATCTTATCATGTCTGTAT
ACCGTCGACCTCTAGCTAGAGCTTGGCGTAATCATGGTCATAGCTGTTTCCTGTGTGAAATTGTTATCCG
CTCACAATTCCACACAACATACGAGCCGGAAGCATAAAGTGTAAAGCCTGGGGTGCCTAATGAGTGAGCT
AACTCACATTAATTGCGTTGCGCTCACTGCCCGCTTTCCAGTCGGGAAACCTGTCGTGCCAGCTGCATTA
ATGAATCGGCCAACGCGCGGGGAGAGGCGGTTTGCGTATTGGGCGCTCTTCCGCTTCCTCGCTCACTGAC
TCGCTGCGCTCGGTCGTTCGGCTGCGGCGAGCGGTATCAGCTCACTCAAAGGCGGTAATACGGTTATCCA
CAGAATCAGGGGATAACGCAGGAAAGAACATGTGAGCAAAAGGCCAGCAAAAGGCCAGGAACCGTAAAAA
GGCCGCGTTGCTGGCGTTTTTCCATAGGCTCCGCCCCCCTGACGAGCATCACAAAAATCGACGCTCAAGT
CAGAGGTGGCGAAACCCGACAGGACTATAAAGATACCAGGCGTTTCCCCCTGGAAGCTCCCTCGTGCGCT
CTCCTGTTCCGACCCTGCCGCTTACCGGATACCTGTCCGCCTTTCTCCCTTCGGGAAGCGTGGCGCTTTC
TCATAGCTCACGCTGTAGGTATCTCAGTTCGGTGTAGGTCGTTCGCTCCAAGCTGGGCTGTGTGCACGAA
CCCCCCGTTCAGCCCGACCGCTGCGCCTTATCCGGTAACTATCGTCTTGAGTCCAACCCGGTAAGACACG
ACTTATCGCCACTGGCAGCAGCCACTGGTAACAGGATTAGCAGAGCGAGGTATGTAGGCGGTGCTACAGA
GTTCTTGAAGTGGTGGCCTAACTACGGCTACACTAGAAGAACAGTATTTGGTATCTGCGCTCTGCTGAAG
CCAGTTACCTTCGGAAAAAGAGTTGGTAGCTCTTGATCCGGCAAACAAACCACCGCTGGTAGCGGTGGTT
TTTTTGTTTGCAAGCAGCAGATTACGCGCAGAAAAAAAGGATCTCAAGAAGATCCTTTGATCTTTTCTAC
GGGGTCTGACGCTCAGTGGAACGAAAACTCACGTTAAGGGATTTTGGTCATGAGATTATCAAAAAGGATC
TTCACCTAGATCCTTTTAAATTAAAAATGAAGTTTTAAATCAATCTAAAGTATATATGAGTAAACTTGGT
CTGACAGTTACCAATGCTTAATCAGTGAGGCACCTATCTCAGCGATCTGTCTATTTCGTTCATCCATAGT
TGCCTGACTCCCCGTCGTGTAGATAACTACGATACGGGAGGGCTTACCATCTGGCCCCAGTGCTGCAATG
ATACCGCGAGACCCACGCTCACCGGCTCCAGATTTATCAGCAATAAACCAGCCAGCCGGAAGGGCCGAGC
GCAGAAGTGGTCCTGCAACTTTATCCGCCTCCATCCAGTCTATTAATTGTTGCCGGGAAGCTAGAGTAAG
TAGTTCGCCAGTTAATAGTTTGCGCAACGTTGTTGCCATTGCTACAGGCATCGTGGTGTCACGCTCGTCG
TTTGGTATGGCTTCATTCAGCTCCGGTTCCCAACGATCAAGGCGAGTTACATGATCCCCCATGTTGTGCA
AAAAAGCGGTTAGCTCCTTCGGTCCTCCGATCGTTGTCAGAAGTAAGTTGGCCGCAGTGTTATCACTCAT
GGTTATGGCAGCACTGCATAATTCTCTTACTGTCATGCCATCCGTAAGATGCTTTTCTGTGACTGGTGAG
TACTCAACCAAGTCATTCTGAGAATAGTGTATGCGGCGACCGAGTTGCTCTTGCCCGGCGTCAATACGGG
ATAATACCGCGCCACATAGCAGAACTTTAAAAGTGCTCATCATTGGAAAACGTTCTTCGGGGCGAAAACT
CTCAAGGATCTTACCGCTGTTGAGATCCAGTTCGATGTAACCCACTCGTGCACCCAACTGATCTTCAGCA
TCTTTTACTTTCACCAGCGTTTCTGGGTGAGCAAAAACAGGAAGGCAAAATGCCGCAAAAAAGGGAATAA
GGGCGACACGGAAATGTTGAATACTCATACTCTTCCTTTTTCAATATTATTGAAGCATTTATCAGGGTTA
TTGTCTCATGAGCGGATACATATTTGAATGTATTTAGAAAAATAAACAAATAGGGGTTCCGCGCACATTT
CCCCGAAAAGTGCCACCTGACGTC
